>Addgene plasmid #167915 | pSB700 lenti gRNA Hygro_zhang2.0 | addgene full sequence | sequence record 354513 | Addgene NGS Result
GGSGGGGGCSRGGCGRGGCGGRGRGGKGCGGCGGCAGCCAATCAGAGCGGCGCGCTCCGAAAGTTTCCTT
TTATGGCGAGGCGGCGGCGGCGGCGGCCCTATAAAAAGCGAAGCGCGCGGCGGGCGGGAGTCGCTGCGCG
CTGCCTTCGCCCCGTGCCCCGCTCCGCCGCCGCCTCGCGCCGCCCGCCCCGGCTCTGACTGACCGCGTTA
CTCCCACAGGTGAGCGGGCGGGACGGCCCTTCTCCTCCGGGCTGTAATTAGCGCTTGGTTTAATGACGGC
TTGTTTCTTTTCTGTGGCTGCGTGAAAGCCTTGAGGGGCTCCGGGAGGGCCCTTTGTGCGGGGGGAGCGG
CTCGGGGGGTGCGTGCGTGTGTGTGTGCGTGGGGAGCGCCGCGTGCGGCTCCGCGCTGCCCGGCGGCTGT
GAGCGCTGCGGGCGCGGCGCGGGGCTTTGTGCGCTCCGCAGTGTGCGCGAGGGGAGCGCGGCCGGGGGCG
GTGCCCCGCGGTGCGGGGGGGGCTGCGAGGGGAACAAAGGCTGCGTGCGGGGTGTGTGCGTGGGGGGGTG
AGCAGGGGGTGTGGGCGCGTCGGTCGGGCTGCAACCCCCCCTGCACCCCCCTCCCCGAGTTGCTGAGCAC
GGCCCGGCTTCGGGTGCGGGGCTCCGTACGGGGCGTGGCGCGGGGCTCGCCGTGCCGGGCGGGGGGTGGC
GGCAGGTGGGGGTGCCGGGCGGGGCGGGGCCGCCTCGGGCCGGGGAGGGCTCGGGGGAGGGGCGCGGCGG
CCCCCGGAGCGCCGGCGGCTGTCGAGGCGCGGCGAGCCGCAGCCATTGCCTTTTATGGTAATCGTGCGAG
AGGGCGCAGGGACTTCCTTTGTCCCAAATCTGTGCGGAGCCGAAATCTGGGAGGCGCCGCCGCACCCCCT
CTAGCGGGCGCGGGGCGAAGCGGTGCGGCGCCGGCAGGAAGGAAATGGGCGGGGAGGGCCTTCGTGCGTC
GCCGCGCCGCCGTCCCCTTCTCCCTCTCCAGCCTCGGGGCTGTCCGCGGGGGGACGGCTGCCTTCGGGGG
GGACGGGGCAGGGCGGGGTTCGGCTTCTGGCGTGTGACCGGCGGCTCTAGAGCCTCTGCTAACCATGTTC
ATGCCTTCTTCTTTTTCCTACAGCTCCTGGGCAACGTGCTGGTTATTGTGGCCACCATGGATAGATCCGG
AAAGCCTGAACTCACCGCGACGTCTGTCGAGAAGTTTCTGATCGAAAAGTTCGACAGCGTTTCCGACCTG
ATGCAGCTCTCGGAGGGCGAAGAATCTCGTGCTTTCAGCTTCGATGTAGGAGGGCGTGGATATGTCCTGC
GGGTAAATAGCTGCGCCGATGGTTTCTACAAAGATCGTTATGTTTATCGGCACTTTGCATCGGCCGCGCT
CCCGATTCCGGAAGTGCTTGACATTGGGGAATTCAGCGAGAGCCTGACCTATTGCATCTCCCGCCGTGCA
CAGGGTGTCACGTTGCAAGACCTGCCTGAAACCGAACTGCCCGCTGTTCTGCAGCCGGTCGCGGAGGCCA
TGGATGCGATCGCTGCGGCCGATCTTAGCCAGACGAGCGGGTTCGGCCCATTCGGACCGCAAGGAATCGG
TCAATACACTACATGGCGTGATTTCATATGCGCGATTGCTGATCCCCATGTGTATCACTGGCAAACTGTG
ATGGACGACACCGTCAGTGCGTCCGTCGCGCAGGCTCTCGATGAGCTGATGCTTTGGGCCGAGGACTGCC
CCGAAGTCCGGCACCTCGTGCACGCGGATTTCGGCTCCAACAATGTCCTGACGGACAATGGCCGCATAAC
AGCGGTCATTGACTGGAGCGAGGCGATGTTCGGGGATTCCCAATACGAGGTCGCCAACATCTTCTTCTGG
AGGCCGTGGTTGGCTTGTATGGAGCAGCAGACGCGCTACTTCGAGCGGAGGCATCCGGAGCTTGCAGGAT
CGCCGCGGCTCCGGGCGTATATGCTCCGCATTGGTCTTGACCAACTCTATCAGAGCTTGGTTGACGGCAA
TTTCGATGATGCAGCTTGGGCGCAGGGTCGATGCGACGCAATCGTCCGATCCGGAGCCGGGACTGTCGGG
CGTACACAAATCGCCCGCAGAAGCGCGGCCGTCTGGACCGATGGCTGTGTAGAAGTACTCGCCGATAGTG
GAAACCGACGCCCCAGCACTCGTCCGAGGGCAAAGGAATAGTGTACAAGTAAAGCGTCTGGAACAATCAA
CCTCTGGATTACAAAATTTGTGAAAGATTGACTGGTATTCTTAACTATGTTGCTCCTTTTACGCTATGTG
GATACGCTGCTTTAATGCCTTTGTATCATGCTATTGCTTCCCGTATGGCTTTCATTTTCTCCTCCTTGTA
TAAATCCTGGTTGCTGTCTCTTTATGAGGAGTTGTGGCCCGTTGTCAGGCAACGTGGCGTGGTGTGCACT
GTGTTTGCTGACGCAACCCCCACTGGTTGGGGCATTGCCACCACCTGTCAGCTCCTTTCCGGGACTTTCG
CTTTCCCCCTCCCTATTGCCACGGCGGAACTCATCGCCGCCTGCCTTGCCCGCTGCTGGACAGGGGCTCG
GCTGTTGGGCACTGACAATTCCGTGGTGTTGTCGGGGAAGCTGACGTCCTTTCCATGGCTGCTCGCCTGT
GTTGCCACCTGGATTCTGCGCGGGACGTCCTTCTGCTACGTCCCTTCGGCCCTCAATCCAGCGGACCTTC
CTTCCCGCGGCCTGCTGCCGGCTCTGCGGCCTCTTCCGCGTCTTCGCCTTCGCCCTCAGACGAGTCGGAT
CTCCCTTTGGGCCGCCTCCCCGCCTGGAATTAATTCTGCAGTCGAGACCTAGAAAAACATGGAGCAATCA
CAAGTAGCAATACAGCAGCTACCAATGCTGATTGTGCCTGGCTAGAAGCACAAGAGGAGGAGGAGGTGGG
TTTTCCAGTCACACCTCAGGTACCTTTAAGACCAATGACTTACAAGGCAGCTGTAGATCTTAGCCACTTT
TTAAAAGAAAAGAGGGGACTGGAAGGGCTAATTCACTCCCAACGAAGACAAGATATCCTTGATCTGTGGA
TCTACCACACACAAGGCTACTTCCCTGATTAGCAGAACTACACACCAGGGCCAGGGGTCAGATATCCACT
GACCTTTGGATGGTGCTACAAGCTAGTACCAGTTGAGCCAGATAAGGTAGAAGAGGCCAATAAAGGAGAG
AACACCAGCTTGTTACACCCTGTGAGCCTGCATGGGATGGATGACCCGGAGAGAGAAGTGTTAGAGTGGA
GGTTTGACAGCCGCCTAGCATTTCATCACGTGGCCCGAGAGCTGCATCCGGAGTACTTCAAGAACTGCTG
ATATCGAGCTTGCTACAAGGGACTTTCCGCTGGGGACTTTCCAGGGAGGCGTGGCCTGGGCGGGACTGGG
GAGTGGCGAGCCCTCAGATCCTGCATATAAGCAGCTGCTTTTTGCCTGTACTGGGTCTCTCTGGTTAGAC
CAGATCTGAGCCTGGGAGCTCTCTGGCTAACTAGGGAACCCACTGCTTAAGCCTCAATAAAGCTTGCCTT
GAGTGCTTCAAGTAGTGTGTGCCCGTCTGTTGTGTGACTCTGGTAACTAGAGATCCCTCAGACCCTTTTA
GTCAGTGTGGAAAATCTCTAGCAGTAGTAGTTCATGTCATCTTATTATTCAGTATTTATAACTTGCAAAG
AAATGAATATCAGAGAGTGAGAGGCCTTGACATTGCTAGCGTTTTACCGTCGACCTCTAGCTAGAGCTTG
GCGTAATCATGGTCATAGCTGTTTCCTGTGTGAAATTGTTATCCGCTCACAATTCCACACAACATACGAG
CCGGAAGCATAAAGTGTAAAGCCTGGGGTGCCTAATGAGTGAGCTAACTCACATTAATTGCGTTGCGCTC
ACTGCCCGCTTTCCAGTCGGGAAACCTGTCGTGCCAGCTGCATTAATGAATCGGCCAACGCGCGGGGAGA
GGCGGTTTGCGTATTGGGCGCTCTTCCGCTTCCTCGCTCACTGACTCGCTGCGCTCGGTCGTTCGGCTGC
GGCGAGCGGTATCAGCTCACTCAAAGGCGGTAATACGGTTATCCACAGAATCAGGGGATAACGCAGGAAA
GAACATGTGAGCAAAAGGCCAGCAAAAGGCCAGGAACCGTAAAAAGGCCGCGTTGCTGGCGTTTTTCCAT
AGGCTCCGCCCCCCTGACGAGCATCACAAAAATCGACGCTCAAGTCAGAGGTGGCGAAACCCGACAGGAC
TATAAAGATACCAGGCGTTTCCCCCTGGAAGCTCCCTCGTGCGCTCTCCTGTTCCGACCCTGCCGCTTAC
CGGATACCTGTCCGCCTTTCTCCCTTCGGGAAGCGTGGCGCTTTCTCATAGCTCACGCTGTAGGTATCTC
AGTTCGGTGTAGGTCGTTCGCTCCAAGCTGGGCTGTGTGCACGAACCCCCCGTTCAGCCCGACCGCTGCG
CCTTATCCGGTAACTATCGTCTTGAGTCCAACCCGGTAAGACACGACTTATCGCCACTGGCAGCAGCCAC
TGGTAACAGGATTAGCAGAGCGAGGTATGTAGGCGGTGCTACAGAGTTCTTGAAGTGGTGGCCTAACTAC
GGCTACACTAGAAGAACAGTATTTGGTATCTGCGCTCTGCTGAAGCCAGTTACCTTCGGAAAAAGAGTTG
GTAGCTCTTGATCCGGCAAACAAACCACCGCTGGTAGCGGTGGTTTTTTTGTTTGCAAGCAGCAGATTAC
GCGCAGAAAAAAAGGATCTCAAGAAGATCCTTTGATCTTTTCTACGGGGTCTGACGCTCAGTGGAACGAA
AACTCACGTTAAGGGATTTTGGTCATGAGATTATCAAAAAGGATCTTCACCTAGATCCTTTTAAATTAAA
AATGAAGTTTTAAATCAATCTAAAGTATATATGAGTAAACTTGGTCTGACAGTTACCAATGCTTAATCAG
TGAGGCACCTATCTCAGCGATCTGTCTATTTCGTTCATCCATAGTTGCCTGACTCCCCGTCGTGTAGATA
ACTACGATACGGGAGGGCTTACCATCTGGCCCCAGTGCTGCAATGATACCGCGAGACCCACGCTCACCGG
CTCCAGATTTATCAGCAATAAACCAGCCAGCCGGAAGGGCCGAGCGCAGAAGTGGTCCTGCAACTTTATC
CGCCTCCATCCAGTCTATTAATTGTTGCCGGGAAGCTAGAGTAAGTAGTTCGCCAGTTAATAGTTTGCGC
AACGTTGTTGCCATTGCTACAGGCATCGTGGTGTCACGCTCGTCGTTTGGTATGGCTTCATTCAGCTCCG
GTTCCCAACGATCAAGGCGAGTTACATGATCCCCCATGTTGTGCAAAAAAGCGGTTAGCTCCTTCGGTCC
TCCGATCGTTGTCAGAAGTAAGTTGGCCGCAGTGTTATCACTCATGGTTATGGCAGCACTGCATAATTCT
CTTACTGTCATGCCATCCGTAAGATGCTTTTCTGTGACTGGTGAGTACTCAACCAAGTCATTCTGAGAAT
AGTGTATGCGGCGACCGAGTTGCTCTTGCCCGGCGTCAATACGGGATAATACCGCGCCACATAGCAGAAC
TTTAAAAGTGCTCATCATTGGAAAACGTTCTTCGGGGCGAAAACTCTCAAGGATCTTACCGCTGTTGAGA
TCCAGTTCGATGTAACCCACTCGTGCACCCAACTGATCTTCAGCATCTTTTACTTTCACCAGCGTTTCTG
GGTGAGCAAAAACAGGAAGGCAAAATGCCGCAAAAAAGGGAATAAGGGCGACACGGAAATGTTGAATACT
CATACTCTTCCTTTTTCAATATTATTGAAGCATTTATCAGGGTTATTGTCTCATGAGCGGATACATATTT
GAATGTATTTAGAAAAATAAACAAATAGGGGTTCCGCGCACATTTCCCCGAAAAGTGCCACCTGACGTCG
ACGGATCGGGAGATCAACTTGTTTATTGCAGCTTATAATGGTTACAAATAAAGCAATAGCATCACAAATT
TCACAAATAAAGCATTTTTTTCACTGCATTCTAGTTGTGGTTTGTCCAAACTCATCAATGTATCTTATCA
TGTCTGGATCAACTGGATAACTCAAGCTAACCAAAATCATCCCAAACTTCCCACCCCATACCCTATTACC
ACTGCCAATTACCTGTGGTTTCATTTACTCTAAACCTGTGATTCCTCTGAATTATTTTCATTTTAAAGAA
ATTGTATTTGTTAAATATGTACTACAAACTTAGTAGTTGGAAGGGCTAATTCACTCCCAAAGAAGACAAG
ATATCCTTGATCTGTGGATCTACCACACACAAGGCTACTTCCCTGATTAGCAGAACTACACACCAGGGCC
AGGGGTCAGATATCCACTGACCTTTGGATGGTGCTACAAGCTAGTACCAGTTGAGCCAGATAAGGTAGAA
GAGGCCAATAAAGGAGAGAACACCAGCTTGTTACACCCTGTGAGCCTGCATGGGATGGATGACCCGGAGA
GAGAAGTGTTAGAGTGGAGGTTTGACAGCCGCCTAGCATTTCATCACGTGGCCCGAGAGCTGCATCCGGA
GTACTTCAAGAACTGCTGATATCGAGCTTGCTACAAGGGACTTTCCGCTGGGGACTTTCCAGGGAGGCGT
GGCCTGGGCGGGACTGGGGAGTGGCGAGCCCTCAGATCCTGCATATAAGCAGCTGCTTTTTGCCTGTACT
GGGTCTCTCTGGTTAGACCAGATCTGAGCCTGGGAGCTCTCTGGCTAACTAGGGAACCCACTGCTTAAGC
CTCAATAAAGCTTGCCTTGAGTGCTTCAAGTAGTGTGTGCCCGTCTGTTGTGTGACTCTGGTAACTAGAG
ATCCCTCAGACCCTTTTAGTCAGTGTGGAAAATCTCTAGCAGTGGCGCCCGAACAGGGACTTGAAAGCGA
AAGGGAAACCAGAGGAGCTCTCTCGACGCAGGACTCGGCTTGCTGAAGCGCGCACGGCAAGAGGCGAGGG
GCGGCGACTGGTGAGTACGCCAAAAATTTTGACTAGCGGAGGCTAGAAGGAGAGAGATGGGTGCGAGAGC
GTCAGTATTAAGCGGGGGAGAATTAGATCGCGATGGGAAAAAATTCGGTTAAGGCCAGGGGGAAAGAAAA
AATATAAATTAAAACATATAGTATGGGCAAGCAGGGAGCTAGAACGATTCGCAGTTAATCCTGGCCTGTT
AGAAACATCAGAAGGCTGTAGACAAATACTGGGACAGCTACAACCATCCCTTCAGACAGGATCAGAAGAA
CTTAGATCATTATATAATACAGTAGCAACCCTCTATTGTGTGCATCAAAGGATAGAGATAAAAGACACCA
AGGAAGCTTTAGACAAGATAGAGGAAGAGCAAAACAAAAGTAAGACCACCGCACAGCAAGCGGCCGGCCG
CTGATCTTCAGACCTGGAGGAGGAGATATGAGGGACAATTGGAGAAGTGAATTATATAAATATAAAGTAG
TAAAAATTGAACCATTAGGAGTAGCACCCACCAAGGCAAAGAGAAGAGTGGTGCAGAGAGAAAAAAGAGC
AGTGGGAATAGGAGCTTTGTTCCTTGGGTTCTTGGGAGCAGCAGGAAGCACTATGGGCGCAGCGTCAATG
ACGCTGACGGTACAGGCCAGACAATTATTGTCTGGTATAGTGCAGCAGCAGAACAATTTGCTGAGGGCTA
TTGAGGCGCAACAGCATCTGTTGCAACTCACAGTCTGGGGCATCAAGCAGCTCCAGGCAAGAATCCTGGC
TGTGGAAAGATACCTAAAGGATCAACAGCTCCTGGGGATTTGGGGTTGCTCTGGAAAACTCATTTGCACC
ACTGCTGTGCCTTGGAATGCTAGTTGGAGTAATAAATCTCTGGAACAGATTTGGAATCACACGACCTGGA
TGGAGTGGGACAGAGAAATTAACAATTACACAAGCTTAATACACTCCTTAATTGAAGAATCGCAAAACCA
GCAAGAAAAGAATGAACAAGAATTATTGGAATTAGATAAATGGGCAAGTTTGTGGAATTGGTTTAACATA
ACAAATTGGCTGTGGTATATAAAATTATTCATAATGATAGTAGGAGGCTTGGTAGGTTTAAGAATAGTTT
TTGCTGTACTTTCTATAGTGAATAGAGTTAGGCAGGGATATTCACCATTATCGTTTCAGACCCACCTCCC
AACCCCGAGGGGACCCGACAGGCCCGAAGGAATAGAAGAAGAAGGTGGAGAGAGAGACAGAGACAGATCC
ATTCGATTAGTGAACGGATCTCGACGGTATCGCCTTTAAAAGAAAAGGGGGGATTGGGGGGTACAGTGCA
GGGGAAAGAATAGTAGACATAATAGCAACAGACATACAAACTAAAGAATTACAAAAACAAATTACAAAAA
TTCAAAATTTTCGGGTTTATTACAGGGACAGCAGAGATCCAGTTTATCATTAGTGAACGGATCTCGACGG
TATCGATCACGAGACTAGCCTCGAGCGGCCGCCCCCTTCACCGAGGGCCTATTTCCCATGATTCCTTCAT
ATTTGCATATACGATACAAGGCTGTTAGAGAGATAATTGGAATTAATTTGACTGTAAACACAAAGATATT
AGTACAAAATACGTGACGTAGAAAGTAATAATTTCTTGGGTAGTTTGCAGTTTTAAAATTATGTTTTAAA
ATGGACTATCATATGCTTACCGTAACTTGAAAGTATTTCGATTTCTTGGCTTTATATATCTTGTGGAAAG
GACGAAACACCGGAGACGATTAATGCGTCTCGGTTTTAGAGCTAGGCCAACATGAGGATCACCCATGTCT
GCAGGGCCTAGCAAGTTAAAATAAGGCTAGTCCGTTATCAACTTGGCCAACATGAGGATCACCCATGTCT
GCAGGGCCAAGTGGCACCGAGTCGGTGCTTTTTTTGAATTCTCGACCTCGAGACAAATGGCAGTATTCGT
CATTAGTTCATAGCCCATATATGGAGTTCCGCGTTACATAACTTACGGTAAATGGCCCGCCTGGCTGACC
GCCCAACGACCCCCGCCCATTGACGTCAATAATGACGTATGTTCCCATAGTAACGCCAATAGGGACTTTC
CATTGACGTCAATGGGTGGAGTATTTACGGTAAACTGCCCACTTGGCAGTACATCAAGTGTATCATATGC
CAAGTACGCCCCCTATTGACGTCAATGACGGTAAATGGCCCGCCTGGCATTATGCCCAGTACATGACCTT
ATGGGACTTTCCTACTTGGCAGTACATCTACGTATTAGTCATCGCTATTACCATGGTCGAGGTGAGCCCC
ACGTTCTGCTTCACTCTCCCCATCTCCCCCCCCTCCCCACCCCCAATTTTGTATTTATTTATTTTTTAAT
TATTTTGTGCAGCGATGGGGGCGGGGGGGGGG
Features (pLannotate 1.2.2; 28 found; start..end, strand, type, name):
      5..126     +  promoter       chicken β-actin promoter (fragment): contains a 21-bp deletion relative to the standard chicken β-actin promoter
    127..1143    +  intron         chimeric intron: chimera between introns from chicken β-actin and rabbit β-globin
   1191..2211    +  CDS            HygR (fragment): aminoglycoside phosphotransferase from E. coli; aph(4)-Ia; confers resistance to hygromycin
   2235..2823    +  misc_feature   WPRE: woodchuck hepatitis virus posttranscriptional regulatory element
   2840..3358    +  CDS            nef (fragment): NEF_HV1BR - Experimental evidence at protein level: Swiss-Prot protein existence level 1. Extracellular Nef protein targets CD4(+) T-lymphocytes for apoptosis by interacting with CXCR4 surface receptors (PubMed:14990729). From Human immunodeficiency virus type 1 group M subtype B (isolate BRU/LAI) (HIV-1).
   3406..3663    +  LTR            5' LTR (truncated): truncated 5' long terminal repeat (LTR) from HIV-1
   3816..3832    -  protein_bind   lac operator: The lac repressor binds to the lac operator to inhibit transcription in E. coli. This inhibition can be relieved by adding lactose or isopropyl-β-D-thiogalactopyranoside (IPTG). lac repressor encoded by lacI
   3840..3870    -  promoter       lac promoter: promoter for the E. coli lac operon
   3885..3906    -  protein_bind   CAP binding site: CAP binding activates transcription in the presence of cAMP. E. coli catabolite activator protein
   3919..4011    -  CDS            lacI (fragment): lac repressor; lacI; The lac repressor binds to the lac operator to inhibit transcription in E. coli. This inhibition can be relieved by adding lactose or isopropyl-β-D-thiogalactopyranoside (IPTG).
   4194..4782    -  rep_origin     ori: high-copy-number ColE1/pMB1/pBR322/pUC origin of replication
   4953..5813    -  CDS            AmpR: β-lactamase; bla; confers resistance to ampicillin, carbenicillin, and related antibiotics
   5814..5918    -  promoter       AmpR promoter: bla
   5966..6100    +  polyA_signal   SV40 poly(A) signal: SV40 polyadenylation signal
   6267..6596    +  CDS            nef (fragment): NEF_HV1BR - Experimental evidence at protein level: Swiss-Prot protein existence level 1. Extracellular Nef protein targets CD4(+) T-lymphocytes for apoptosis by interacting with CXCR4 surface receptors (PubMed:14990729). From Human immunodeficiency virus type 1 group M subtype B (isolate BRU/LAI) (HIV-1).
   6644..6901    +  LTR            5' LTR (truncated): truncated 5' long terminal repeat (LTR) from HIV-1
   6948..7073    +  misc_feature   HIV-1 Ψ: packaging signal of human immunodeficiency virus type 1
   7057..7395    +  CDS            HIV-1 gag (fragment): gag protein from human immunodeficiency virus 1; gag
   7570..7803    +  misc_feature   RRE: The Rev response element (RRE) of HIV-1 allows for Rev-dependent mRNA export from the nucleus to the cytoplasm.
   8180..8280    +  CDS            Rev (fragment): human immunodeficiency virus 1 (HIV-1) Rev protein; rev; enhances nuclear export of unspliced and incompletely spliced viral mRNAs
   8295..8410    +  misc_feature   cPPT/CTS: central polypurine tract and central termination sequence of HIV-1 (lacking the first T)
   8513..8753    +  promoter       U6 promoter: RNA polymerase III promoter for human U6 snRNA
   8800..8818    +  misc_RNA       MS2 stem loop: stem loop that binds the bacteriophage MS2 coat protein
   8829..8865    +  misc_RNA       gRNA scaffold (fragment): guide RNA scaffold for the Streptococcus pyogenes CRISPR/Cas9 system
   8870..8888    +  misc_RNA       MS2 stem loop: stem loop that binds the bacteriophage MS2 coat protein
   8899..8918    +  misc_RNA       gRNA scaffold (fragment): guide RNA scaffold for the Streptococcus pyogenes CRISPR/Cas9 system
   8992..9295    +  enhancer       CMV enhancer: human cytomegalovirus immediate early enhancer
   9297..6       +  promoter       chicken β-actin promoter (fragment) (across the origin): No description available
