[The description below was written by a language model from this plasmid's Addgene catalogue record and pLannotate feature annotations shown in this document.]
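Description:
pSB700 lenti gRNA Hygro_zhang2.0 is an empty lentiviral CRISPR cloning backbone (9,412 nt in the sequenced record) built on pLVX and designed to express an MS2-tagged single guide RNA in mammalian cells. It is propagated in E. coli through a ColE1/pUC-type origin with ampicillin selection (AmpR under its own bla promoter). The catalogue lists it as low copy and grown in a recombination-stabilising strain, which is typical for plasmids carrying repeated LTR sequences. Remnants of the lac promoter/operator region and a lacI fragment sit in the bacterial backbone as cloning-vector vestiges.

Between the two HIV-1 LTR elements, the annotated viral region contains the Ψ packaging signal with a gag fragment, the Rev response element for Rev-dependent nuclear export of the genomic RNA, and the cPPT/CTS, which aids nuclear import in transduced cells. The software annotates both LTRs as truncated 5' LTRs with adjacent nef-derived fragments. Downstream, a human U6 RNA polymerase III promoter drives a Streptococcus pyogenes Cas9 guide scaffold interrupted by two MS2 stem loops. This is the "2.0" architecture, whose hairpins bind MS2 coat protein fusions so that effector domains can be recruited to a Cas9-bound target. No spacer is present, since the record lists no insert; users clone their own targeting sequence. A separate CAG-type cassette (CMV enhancer, chicken β-actin promoter and chimeric intron) expresses the hygromycin resistance gene, followed by WPRE to boost transcript stability and expression, allowing selection of transduced cells. The record describes the construct as part of a CRISPR toolkit for mammalian cell engineering. The specific MS2-fusion effectors it is meant to pair with are not stated.
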