Addgene plasmid #167915: pSB700 lenti gRNA Hygro_zhang2.0
Purpose: (Empty Backbone) Lentiviral vector for expressing U6 MS2-sgRNA cloning plasmid
Depositing lab: Alejandro Chavez & Nan Cher Yeo. Depositing organization: Columbia University. Publication: Generation and application of a versatile CRISPR toolkit for mammalian cell engineering. Nghi Dang , Alissa Lance-Byrne, Angela Tung, Xiaoge Guo, Ryan J Cecchi, Joanna Buchthal, Alejandro Chavez, Nan Cher Yeo. Synthetic Biology, Volume 6, Issue 1, 2021 10.1093/synbio/ysab033.
Backbone
  Vector backbone: pLVX
  Vector type: Lentiviral, CRISPR
  Selectable markers: Hygromycin
Growth in bacteria
  Bacterial resistance: Ampicillin, 100 μg/mL
  Growth temperature: 30°C
  Growth strain: NEB Stable
  Copy number: Low Copy
Gene/Insert
  Gene/Insert name: None
Terms and licenses: Academic/Nonprofit Terms; Industry Terms: Not Available to Industry
How to cite: pSB700 lenti gRNA Hygro_zhang2.0 was a gift from Alejandro Chavez & Nan Cher Yeo (Addgene plasmid # 167915 ; http://n2t.net/addgene:167915 ; RRID:Addgene_167915)
